Addgene plasmid #133255: pMXs_FLAG-NDT2
Purpose: Express FLAG-tagged NDT2 in mammalian cells
Depositing lab: David Sabatini. Depositing organization: Whitehead Institute for Biomedical Research. Publication: MCART1/SLC25A51 is required for mitochondrial NAD transport. Kory N, Uit de Bos J, van der Rijt S, Jankovic N, Gura M, Arp N, Pena IA, Prakash G, Chan SH, Kunchok T, Lewis CA, Sabatini DM. Sci Adv. 2020 Oct 21;6(43):eabe5310. doi: 10.1126/sciadv.abe5310. Print 2020 Oct. PubMed 33087354.
Backbone
  Vector backbone: pMXs
  Backbone manufacturer: Cell Biolabs, Inc.
  Backbone size w/o insert (bp): 5600
  Vector type: Mammalian Expression, Retroviral
  Selectable markers: Blasticidin
Growth in bacteria
  Bacterial resistance: Ampicillin, 100 μg/mL
  Growth temperature: 30°C
  Growth strain: NEB Stable
  Copy number: High Copy
Gene/Insert
  Gene/Insert name: NDT2 (alt name: YEL006W)
  Species: S. cerevisiae (budding yeast)
  Mutation: codon-optimized for expression in human cells
  Entrez Gene: YEA6 (a.k.a. YEL006W, NDT2)
  Tag / fusion protein: 3xFLAG (N terminal on backbone)
  Cloning method: Restriction Enzyme; 5′ cloning site EcoRI (not destroyed); 3′ cloning site NotI (not destroyed)
  Sequencing primers: 5′ GTGGACCATCCTCTAG; 3′ GACGGCAATATGGTG
Terms and licenses: Academic/Nonprofit Terms; Industry Terms: Not Available to Industry
How to cite: pMXs_FLAG-NDT2 was a gift from David Sabatini (Addgene plasmid # 133255 ; http://n2t.net/addgene:133255 ; RRID:Addgene_133255)
