[The description below was written by a language model from this plasmid's Addgene catalogue record and pLannotate feature annotations shown in this document.]
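Description:
pMXs_FLAG-NDT2 is a Moloney murine leukemia virus-based retroviral expression plasmid built on the pMXs backbone and intended for expressing a FLAG-tagged yeast protein in mammalian cells. In bacteria it is maintained through a high-copy ColE1/pUC-type origin and selected with ampicillin via the β-lactamase gene and its native promoter. The viral portion is bounded by MMLV long terminal repeats. Downstream of the 5′ LTR lie the MMLV packaging signal, a truncated gag segment lacking its start codon, and a pol-derived region carrying the splice acceptor. Together these elements allow the transcript to be encapsidated when the plasmid is introduced into a packaging cell line, and allow the cargo to be integrated into target cell genomes. No separate internal promoter is annotated, so expression appears to be driven from the 5′ LTR, as is usual for pMXs vectors.

The payload is the Saccharomyces cerevisiae gene NDT2 (also called YEA6 or YEL006W), codon-optimized for human cells and cloned between EcoRI and NotI sites. It sits in frame behind an N-terminal 3xFLAG tag supplied by the backbone. The short "TDsmURFP" fragment annotated immediately after the FLAG fragment is most likely a spurious match within the tag or linker region rather than a real fluorescent protein. An EMCV IRES follows the insert and directs translation of blasticidin S deaminase from the same transcript, so blasticidin selection enriches for transduced cells that also express the tagged protein. The associated publication concerns mitochondrial NAD transport, which suggests use of stably expressed NDT2 in that context, although the record states only the expression purpose.
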