Features (pLannotate 1.2.2; 17 found; start..end, strand, type, name):
     11..30      +  misc_feature   MESV Ψ (fragment): packaging signal of murine embryonic stem cell virus
     89..505     +  CDS            gag (truncated): truncated Moloney murine leukemia virus (MMLV) gag gene lacking the start codon
    515..889     +  misc_feature   pol region: Moloney murine leukemia virus (MMLV) pol region containing the splice acceptor site
    972..992     +  CDS            FLAG (fragment): FLAG® epitope tag, followed by an enterokinase cleavage site
    993..1020    +  CDS            TDsmURFP (fragment): monomeric tandem dimer of a small ultra-red fluorescent protein derived from a cyanobacterial phycobiliprotein (Rodriguez et al., 2016)
   1059..2030    +  CDS            YEA6: YEA6_YEAST - Also known as NDT2 From Saccharomyces cerevisiae (strain ATCC 204508 / S288c) (Baker's yeast).
   2175..2637    +  misc_feature   IRES: internal ribosome entry site (IRES) of the encephalomyocarditis virus (EMCV)
   2657..3046    +  CDS            BSD: blasticidin S deaminase; Aspergillus terreus BSD; confers resistance to blasticidin
   3095..3216    +  LTR            3' LTR (ΔU3) (fragment): self-inactivating 3' long terminal repeat (LTR) from Moloney murine leukemia virus
   3217..3686    +  LTR            LTR: long terminal repeat from Moloney murine leukemia virus
   3752..3804    -  CDS            lacI (fragment): lac repressor; lacI; The lac repressor binds to the lac operator to inhibit transcription in E. coli. This inhibition can be relieved by adding lactose or isopropyl-β-D-thiogalactopyranoside (IPTG).
   3987..4575    -  rep_origin     ori: high-copy-number ColE1/pMB1/pBR322/pUC origin of replication
   4739..5599    -  CDS            AmpR: β-lactamase; bla; confers resistance to ampicillin, carbenicillin, and related antibiotics
   5600..5704    -  promoter       AmpR promoter: bla
   5734..6327    +  LTR            LTR: long terminal repeat from Moloney murine leukemia virus
   6390..6589    +  misc_feature   MMLV Ψ: packaging signal of Moloney murine leukemia virus (MMLV)
   6641..12      +  misc_feature   MESV Ψ (fragment) (across the origin): packaging signal of murine embryonic stem cell virus
>Addgene plasmid #133255 | pMXs_FLAG-NDT2 | addgene full sequence | sequence record 261715 | Addgene NGS Result
CCGAAGCCGCGCCGCGCGTCTTGTCTGCTGCAGCATCGTTCTGTGTTGTCTCTGTCTGACTGTGTTTCTG
TATTTGTCTGAAAATTAGGGCCAGACTGTTACCACTCCCTTAAGTTTGACCTTAGGTCACTGGAAAGATG
TCGAGCGGATCGCTCACAACCAGTCGGTAGATGTCAAGAAGAGACGTTGGGTTACCTTCTGCTCTGCAGA
ATGGCCAACCTTTAACGTCGGATGGCCGCGAGACGGCACCTTTAACCGAGACCTCATCACCCAGGTTAAG
ATCAAGGTCTTTTCACCTGGCCCGCATGGACACCCAGACCAGGTCCCCTACATCGTGACCTGGGAAGCCT
TGGCTTTTGACCCCCCTCCCTGGGTCAAGCCCTTTGTACACCCTAAGCCTCCGCCTCCTCTTCCTCCATC
CGCCCCGTCTCTCCCCCTTGAACCTCCTCGTTCGACCCCGCCTCGATCCTCCCTTTATCCAGCCCTCACT
CCTTCTCTAGGCGCCCCCATATGGCCATATGAGATCTTATATGGGGCACCCCCGCCCCTTGTAAACTTCC
CTGACCCTGACATGACAAGAGTTACTAACAGCCCCTCTCTCCAAGCTCACTTACAGGCTCTCTACTTAGT
CCAGCACGAAGTCTGGAGACCTCTGGCGGCAGCCTACCAAGAACAACTGGACCGACCGGTGGTACCTCAC
CCTTACCGAGTCGGCGACACAGTGTGGGTCCGCCGACACCAGACTAAGAACCTAGAACCTCGCTGGAAAG
GACCTTACACAGTCCTGCTGACCACCCCCACCGCCCTCAAAGTAGACGGCATCGCAGCTTGGATACACGC
CGCCCACGTGAAGGCTGCCGACCCCGGGGGTGGACCATCCTCTAGACTGCCGGATCTAGCTAGTTAATTA
AGGATCCGCCACCATGGACTACAAGGACCACGACGGTGACTACAAGGACCACGACATCGACTACAAGGAC
GACGACGACAAGGGGCATGGCACCGGCAGCACCGGCAGCGAATTTTCAAGGGTAGTTTTATTATCCCCAT
TGTTCATGAATTCTAAAAATGCAAGCCTGGCGAACGGTAATTATGCTATCCCCACGAAGTTGAATAGGCT
TAAGAAGAACGCGGACCCACGAGTCGCAGCAATAAGTGGAGCCCTCAGCGGTGCCCTTAGCGCGATGCTC
GTTTGCCCTTTTGATGTTGCTAAAACCCGCCTTCAAGCGCAAGGGCTCCAAAACATGACTCACCAAAGCC
AGCATTATAAAGGGTTCTTCGGCACCTTCGCCACTATATTTAAAGATGAAGGCGCGGCGGGCTTGTACAA
AGGGCTGCAACCCACCGTCTTGGGCTATATACCTACTCTCATGATTTATTTCTCTGTTTACGATTTTTGT
CGGAAATACTCAGTCGACATCTTTCCTCATAGCCCTTTTTTGAGTAACGCATCTTCAGCGATAACAGCCG
GGGCCATTTCCACGGTTGCGACCAATCCAATTTGGGTCGTAAAAACACGCCTTATGCTGCAGACCGGAAT
CGGCAAGTATAGCACGCACTACAAAGGTACTATTGATACGTTCAGGAAGATTATTCAACAAGAGGGCGCT
AAGGCCCTGTACGCGGGTCTCGTGCCTGCACTCCTGGGGATGCTTAACGTCGCTATACAATTTCCTCTTT
ATGAAAATCTTAAGATACGCTTTGGTTATTCAGAGAGTACGGACGTCAGTACAGATGTGACCTCCAGTAA
TTTCCAAAAGCTGATTCTCGCATCAATGCTCTCTAAGATGGTAGCCTCTACTGTGACTTACCCGCATGAA
ATTCTGAGAACGAGAATGCAGCTTAAGTCTGATCTTCCGAATACAGTACAGCGGCATTTGTTGCCCTTGA
TAAAAATTACCTACCGACAAGAAGGATTCGCAGGTTTCTATTCTGGATTTGCAACAAACCTTGTCAGAAC
CGTACCTGCCGCCGTAGTAACACTCGTGTCTTTCGAATATAGCAAAAAATACCTTACCACATTCTTTCAG
TAAGCGGCCGCTACGTAAATTCCGCCCCCCCCCCCCCTCTCCCTCCCCCCCCCCTAACGTTACTGGCCGA
AGCCGCTTGGAATAAGGCCGGTGTGCGTTTGTCTATATGTTATTTTCCACCATATTGCCGTCTTTTGGCA
ATGTGAGGGCCCGGAAACCTGGCCCTGTCTTCTTGACGAGCATTCCTAGGGGTCTTTCCCCTCTCGCCAA
AGGAATGCAAGGTCTGTTGAATGTCGTGAAGGAAGCAGTTCCTCTGGAAGCTTCTTGAAGACAAACAACG
TCTGTAGCGACCCTTTGCAGGCAGCGGAACCCCCCACCTGGCGACAGGTGCCTCTGCGGCCAAAAGCCAC
GTGTATAAGATACACCTGCAAAGGCGGCACAACCCCAGTGCCACGTTGTGAGTTGGATAGTTGTGGAAAG
AGTCAAATGGCTCTCCTCAAGCGTATTCAACAAGGGGCTGAAGGATGCCCAGAAGGTACCCCATTGTATG
GGATCTGATCTGGGGCCTCGGTGCACATGCTTTACATGTGTTTAGTCGAGGTTAAAAAAACGTCTAGGCC
CCCCGAACCACGGGGACGTGGTTTTCCTTTGAAAAACACGATGATAATATGGCCACAACCATGGTTCCTT
TGTCTCAAGAAGAATCCACCCTCATTGAAAGAGCAACGGCTACAATCAACAGCATCCCCATCTCTGAAGA
CTACAGCGTCGCCAGCGCAGCTCTCTCTAGCGACGGCCGCATCTTCACTGGTGTCAATGTATATCATTTT
ACTGGGGGACCTTGTGCAGAACTCGTGGTGCTGGGCACTGCTGCTGCTGCGGCAGCTGGCAACCTGACTT
GTATCGTCGCGATCGGAAATGAGAACAGGGGCATCTTGAGCCCCTGCGGACGGTGCCGACAGGTGCTTCT
CGATCTGCATCCTGGGATCAAAGCCATAGTGAAGGACAGTGATGGACAGCCGACGGCAGTTGGGATTCGT
GAATTGCTGCCCTCTGGTTATGTGTGGGAGGGCTAAGTCGACGATAAAATAAAAGATTTTATTTAGTCTC
CAGAAAAAGGGGGGAATGAAAGACCCCACCTGTAGGTTTGGCAAGCTAGCTTAAGTAACGCCATTTTGCA
AGGCATGGAAAAATACATAACTGAGAATAGAGAAGTTCAGATCAAGGTCAGGAACAGATGGAACAGCTGA
ATATGGGCCAAACAGGATATCTGTGGTAAGCAGTTCCTGCCCCGGCTCAGGGCCAAGAACAGATGGAACA
GCTGAATATGGGCCAAACAGGATATCTGTGGTAAGCAGTTCCTGCCCCGGCTCAGGGCCAAGAACAGATG
GTCCCCAGATGCGGTCCAGCCCTCAGCAGTTTCTAGAGAACCATCAGATGTTTCCAGGGTGCCCCAAGGA
CCTGAAATGACCCTGTGCCTTATTTGAACTAACCAATCAGTTCGCTTCTCGCTTCTGTTCGCGCGCTTCT
GCTCCCCGAGCTCAATAAAAGAGCCCACAACCCCTCACTCGGGGCGCCAGTCCTCCGATTGACTGAGTCG
CCCGGGTACCCGTGTATCCAATAAACCCTCTTGCAGTTGCATCCGACTTGTGGTCTCGCTGTTCCTTGGG
AGGGTCTCCTCTGAGTGATTGACTACCCGTCAGCGGGGGTCTTTCACATGCAGCATGTATCAAAATTAAT
TTGGTTTTTTTTCTTAAGTATTTACATTAAATGGCCATAGTTGCATTAATGAATCGGCCAACGCGCGGGG
AGAGGCGGTTTGCGTATTGGGCGCTCTTCCGCTTCCTCGCTCACTGACTCGCTGCGCTCGGTCGTTCGGC
TGCGGCGAGCGGTATCAGCTCACTCAAAGGCGGTAATACGGTTATCCACAGAATCAGGGGATAACGCAGG
AAAGAACATGTGAGCAAAAGGCCAGCAAAAGGCCAGGAACCGTAAAAAGGCCGCGTTGCTGGCGTTTTTC
CATAGGCTCCGCCCCCCTGACGAGCATCACAAAAATCGACGCTCAAGTCAGAGGTGGCGAAACCCGACAG
GACTATAAAGATACCAGGCGTTTCCCCCTGGAAGCTCCCTCGTGCGCTCTCCTGTTCCGACCCTGCCGCT
TACCGGATACCTGTCCGCCTTTCTCCCTTCGGGAAGCGTGGCGCTTTCTCATAGCTCACGCTGTAGGTAT
CTCAGTTCGGTGTAGGTCGTTCGCTCCAAGCTGGGCTGTGTGCACGAACCCCCCGTTCAGCCCGACCGCT
GCGCCTTATCCGGTAACTATCGTCTTGAGTCCAACCCGGTAAGACACGACTTATCGCCACTGGCAGCAGC
CACTGGTAACAGGATTAGCAGAGCGAGGTATGTAGGCGGTGCTACAGAGTTCTTGAAGTGGTGGCCTAAC
TACGGCTACACTAGAAGAACAGTATTTGGTATCTGCGCTCTGCTGAAGCCAGTTACCTTCGGAAAAAGAG
TTGGTAGCTCTTGATCCGGCAAACAAACCACCGCTGGTAGCGGTGGTTTTTTTGTTTGCAAGCAGCAGAT
TACGCGCAGAAAAAAAGGATCTCAAGAAGATCCTTTGATCTTTTCTACGGGGTCTGACGCTCAGTGGAAC
GAAAACTCACGTTAAGGGATTTTGGTCATGAGATTATCAAAAAGGATCTTCACCTAGATCCTTTTGCGGC
CGGCCGCAAATCAATCTAAAGTATATATGAGTAAACTTGGTCTGACAGTTACCAATGCTTAATCAGTGAG
GCACCTATCTCAGCGATCTGTCTATTTCGTTCATCCATAGTTGCCTGACTCCCCGTCGTGTAGATAACTA
CGATACGGGAGGGCTTACCATCTGGCCCCAGTGCTGCAATGATACCGCGAGACCCACGCTCACCGGCTCC
AGATTTATCAGCAATAAACCAGCCAGCCGGAAGGGCCGAGCGCAGAAGTGGTCCTGCAACTTTATCCGCC
TCCATCCAGTCTATTAATTGTTGCCGGGAAGCTAGAGTAAGTAGTTCGCCAGTTAATAGTTTGCGCAACG
TTGTTGCCATTGCTACAGGCATCGTGGTGTCACGCTCGTCGTTTGGTATGGCTTCATTCAGCTCCGGTTC
CCAACGATCAAGGCGAGTTACATGATCCCCCATGTTGTGCAAAAAAGCGGTTAGCTCCTTCGGTCCTCCG
ATCGTTGTCAGAAGTAAGTTGGCCGCAGTGTTATCACTCATGGTTATGGCAGCACTGCATAATTCTCTTA
CTGTCATGCCATCCGTAAGATGCTTTTCTGTGACTGGTGAGTACTCAACCAAGTCATTCTGAGAATAGTG
TATGCGGCGACCGAGTTGCTCTTGCCCGGCGTCAATACGGGATAATACCGCGCCACATAGCAGAACTTTA
AAAGTGCTCATCATTGGAAAACGTTCTTCGGGGCGAAAACTCTCAAGGATCTTACCGCTGTTGAGATCCA
GTTCGATGTAACCCACTCGTGCACCCAACTGATCTTCAGCATCTTTTACTTTCACCAGCGTTTCTGGGTG
AGCAAAAACAGGAAGGCAAAATGCCGCAAAAAAGGGAATAAGGGCGACACGGAAATGTTGAATACTCATA
CTCTTCCTTTTTCAATATTATTGAAGCATTTATCAGGGTTATTGTCTCATGAGCGGATACATATTTGAAT
GTATTTAGAAAAATAAACAAATAGGGGTTCCGCGCACATTTCCCCGAAAAGTGCCACCTGCATAATGAAA
GACCCCACCTGTAGGTTTGGCAAGCTAGCTTAAGTAACGCCATTTTGCAAGGCATGGAAAAATACATAAC
TGAGAATAGAAAAGTTCAGATCAAGGTCAGGAACAGATGGAACAGCTGAATATGGGCCAAACAGGATATC
TGTGGTAAGCAGTTCCTGCCCCGGCTCAGGGCCAAGAACAGATGGAACAGCTGAATATGGGCCAAACAGG
ATATCTGTGGTAAGCAGTTCCTGCCCCGGCTCAGGGCCAAGAACAGATGGTCCCCAGATGCGGTCCAGCC
CTCAGCAGTTTCTAGAGAACCATCAGATGTTTCCAGGGTGCCCCAAGGACCTGAAATGACCCTGTGCCTT
ATTTGAACTAACCAATCAGTTCGCTTCTCGCTTCTGTTCGCGCGCTTCTGCTCCCCGAGCTCAATAAAAG
AGCCCACAACCCCTCACTCGGCGCGCCAGTCCTCCGATTGACTGAGTCGCCCGGGTACCCGTGTATCCAA
TAAACCCTCTTGCAGTTGCATCCGACTTGTGGTCTCGCTGTTCCTTGGGAGGGTCTCCTCTGAGTGATTG
ACTACCCGTCAGCGGGGGTCTTTCATTTGGGGGCTCGTCCGGGATCGGGAGACCCCTGCCCAGGGACCAC
CGACCCACCACCGGGAGGTAAGCTGGCCAGCAACTTATCTGTGTCTGTCCGATTGTCTAGTGTCTATGAC
TGATTTTATGCGCCTGCGTCGGTACTAGTTAGCTAACTAGCTCTGTATCTGGCGGACCCGTGGTGGAACT
GACGAGTTCGGAACACCCGGCCGCAACCCTGGGAGACGTCCCAGGGACTTCGGGGGCCGTTTTTGTGGCC
CGACCTGAGTCCAAAAATCCCGATCGTTTTGGACTCTTTGGTGCACCCCCCTAATAGGAGGGATATGTGG
TTCTGGTAGGAGACGAGAACCTAAAACAGTTCCCGCCTCCGTCTGAATTTTTGCTTTCGGTTTGGGA
